>Addgene plasmid #189676 | pBAD/HisB (TIR23)-sfGFP | addgene full sequence | sequence record 373856 | Addgene NGS Result
AAGAAACCAATTGTCCATATTGCATCAGACATTGCCGTCACTGCGTCTTTTACTGGCTCTTCTCGCTAAC
CAAACCGGTAACCCCGCTTATTAAAAGCATTCTGTAACAAAGCGGGACCAAAGCCATGACAAAAACGCGT
AACAAAAGTGTCTATAATCACGGCAGAAAAGTCCACATTGATTATTTGCACGGCGTCACACTTTGCTATG
CCATAGCATTTTTATCCATAAGATTAGCGGATCCTACCTGACGCTTTTTATCGCAACTCTCTACTGTTTC
TCCATACCCGTTTTTTGGGCTAACAGGAGGAATATTGAATGCCGCGATCTCATCATCATCATCATCATGG
TATGGCTAGCATGACTGGTGGACAGCAAATGGGTCGGGATCTGTACGACGATGACGATAAGGATCCGAGC
TCGAGATCTAGCAAAGGAGAAGAACTTTTCACTGGAGTTGTCCCAATTCTTGTTGAATTAGATGGTGATG
TTAATGGGCACAAATTTTCTGTCCGTGGAGAGGGTGAAGGTGATGCTACAAACGGAAAACTCACCCTTAA
ATTTATTTGCACTACTGGAAAACTACCTGTTCCGTGGCCAACACTTGTCACTACTCTGACCTATGGTGTT
CAATGCTTTTCCCGTTATCCGGATCACATGAAACGGCATGACTTTTTCAAGAGTGCCATGCCCGAAGGTT
ATGTACAGGAACGCACTATATCTTTCAAAGATGACGGGACCTACAAGACGCGTGCTGAAGTCAAGTTTGA
AGGTGATACCCTTGTTAATCGTATCGAGTTAAAAGGTATTGATTTTAAAGAAGATGGAAACATTCTCGGA
CACAAACTGGAGTACAACTTTAACTCACACAATGTATACATCACGGCAGACAAACAAAAGAATGGAATCA
AAGCTAACTTCAAAATTCGCCACAACGTTGAAGATGGTTCCGTTCAACTAGCAGACCATTATCAACAAAA
TACTCCAATTGGCGATGGCCCTGTCCTTTTACCAGACAACCATTACCTGTCGACACAATCTGTTCTTTCG
AAAGATCCCAACGAAAAGCGTGACCACATGGTCCTTCTTGAGTTTGTAACTGCTGCTGGGATTACACATG
GCATGGATGAACTCTACAAATAAGAATTCGAAGCTTGGCTGTTTTGGCGGATGAGAGAAGATTTTCAGCC
TGATACAGATTAAATCAGAACGCAGAAGCGGTCTGATAAAACAGAATTTGCCTGGCGGCAGTAGCGCGGT
GGTCCCACCTGACCCCATGCCGAACTCAGAAGTGAAACGCCGTAGCGCCGATGGTAGTGTGGGGTCTCCC
CATGCGAGAGTAGGGAACTGCCAGGCATCAAATAAAACGAAAGGCTCAGTCGAAAGACTGGGCCTTTCGT
TTTATCTGTTGTTTGTCGGTGAACGCTCTCCTGAGTAGGACAAATCCGCCGGGAGCGGATTTGAACGTTG
CGAAGCAACGGCCCGGAGGGTGGCGGGCAGGACGCCCGCCATAAACTGCCAGGCATCAAATTAAGCAGAA
GGCCATCCTGACGGATGGCCTTTTTGCGTTTCTACAAACTCTTTTGTTTATTTTTCTAAATACATTCAAA
TATGTATCCGCTCATGAGACAATAACCCTGATAAATGCTTCAATAATATTGAAAAAGGAAGAGTATGAGT
ATTCAACATTTCCGTGTCGCCCTTATTCCCTTTTTTGCGGCATTTTGCCTTCCTGTTTTTGCTCACCCAG
AAACGCTGGTGAAAGTAAAAGATGCTGAAGATCAGTTGGGTGCACGAGTGGGTTACATCGAACTGGATCT
CAACAGCGGTAAGATCCTTGAGAGTTTTCGCCCCGAAGAACGTTTTCCAATGATGAGCACTTTTAAAGTT
CTGCTATGTGGCGCGGTATTATCCCGTGTTGACGCCGGGCAAGAGCAACTCGGTCGCCGCATACACTATT
CTCAGAATGACTTGGTTGAGTACTCACCAGTCACAGAAAAGCATCTTACGGATGGCATGACAGTAAGAGA
ATTATGCAGTGCTGCCATAACCATGAGTGATAACACTGCGGCCAACTTACTTCTGACAACGATCGGAGGA
CCGAAGGAGCTAACCGCTTTTTTGCACAACATGGGGGATCATGTAACTCGCCTTGATCGTTGGGAACCGG
AGCTGAATGAAGCCATACCAAACGACGAGCGTGACACCACGATGCCTGTAGCAATGGCAACAACGTTGCG
CAAACTATTAACTGGCGAACTACTTACTCTAGCTTCCCGGCAACAATTAATAGACTGGATGGAGGCGGAT
AAAGTTGCAGGACCACTTCTGCGCTCGGCCCTTCCGGCTGGCTGGTTTATTGCTGATAAATCTGGAGCCG
GTGAGCGTGGGTCTCGCGGTATCATTGCAGCACTGGGGCCAGATGGTAAGCCCTCCCGTATCGTAGTTAT
CTACACGACGGGGAGTCAGGCAACTATGGATGAACGAAATAGACAGATCGCTGAGATAGGTGCCTCACTG
ATTAAGCATTGGTAACTGTCAGACCAAGTTTACTCATATATACTTTAGATTGATTTAAAACTTCATTTTT
AATTTAAAAGGATCTAGGTGAAGATCCTTTTTGATAATCTCATGACCAAAATCCCTTAACGTGAGTTTTC
GTTCCACTGAGCGTCAGACCCCGTAGAAAAGATCAAAGGATCTTCTTGAGATCCTTTTTTTCTGCGCGTA
ATCTGCTGCTTGCAAACAAAAAAACCACCGCTACCAGCGGTGGTTTGTTTGCCGGATCAAGAGCTACCAA
CTCTTTTTCCGAAGGTAACTGGCTTCAGCAGAGCGCAGATACCAAATACTGTCCTTCTAGTGTAGCCGTA
GTTAGGCCACCACTTCAAGAACTCTGTAGCACCGCCTACATACCTCGCTCTGCTAATCCTGTTACCAGTG
GCTGCTGCCAGTGGCGATAAGTCGTGTCTTACCGGGTTGGACTCAAGACGATAGTTACCGGATAAGGCGC
AGCGGTCGGGCTGAACGGGGGGTTCGTGCACACAGCCCAGCTTGGAGCGAACGACCTACACCGAACTGAG
ATACCTACAGCGTGAGCTATGAGAAAGCGCCACGCTTCCCGAAGGGAGAAAGGCGGACAGGTATCCGGTA
AGCGGCAGGGTCGGAACAGGAGAGCGCACGAGGGAGCTTCCAGGGGGAAACGCCTGGTATCTTTATAGTC
CTGTCGGGTTTCGCCACCTCTGACTTGAGCGTCGATTTTTGTGATGCTCGTCAGGGGGGCGGAGCCTATG
GAAAAACGCCAGCAACGCGGCCTTTTTACGGTTCCTGGCCTTTTGCTGGCCTTTTGCTCACATGTTCTTT
CCTGCGTTATCCCCTGATTCTGTGGATAACCGTATTACCGCCTTTGAGTGAGCTGATACCGCTCGCCGCA
GCCGAACGACCGAGCGCAGCGAGTCAGTGAGCGAGGAAGCGGAAGAGCGCCTGATGCGGTATTTTCTCCT
TACGCATCTGTGCGGTATTTCACACCGCATATGGTGCACTCTCAGTACAATCTGCTCTGATGCCGCATAG
TTAAGCCAGTATACACTCCGCTATCGCTACGTGACTGGGTCATGGCTGCGCCCCGACACCCGCCAACACC
CGCTGACGCGCCCTGACGGGCTTGTCTGCTCCCGGCATCCGCTTACAGACAAGCTGTGACCGTCTCCGGG
AGCTGCATGTGTCAGAGGTTTTCACCGTCATCACCGAAACGCGCGAGGCAGCAGATCAATTCGCGCGCGA
AGGCGAAGCGGCATGCATAATGTGCCTGTCAAATGGACGAAGCAGGGATTCTGCAAACCCTATGCTACTC
CGTCAAGCCGTCAATTGTCTGATTCGTTACCAATTATGACAACTTGACGGCTACATCATTCACTTTTTCT
TCACAACCGGCACGGAACTCGCTCGGGCTGGCCCCGGTGCATTTTTTAAATACCCGCGAGAAATAGAGTT
GATCGTCAAAACCAACATTGCGACCGACGGTGGCGATAGGCATCCGGGTAGTGCTCAAAAGCAGCTTCGC
CTGACTAATGCGTTGGTCCTCGCGCCAGCTTAAGACGCTAATCCCTAACTGCTGGCGGAAAAGATGTGAC
AGACGCGACGGCGACAAGCAAACATGCTGTGCGACGCTGGCGATATCAAAATTGCTGTCTGCCAGGTGAT
CGCTGATGTACTGACAAGCCTCGCGTACCCGATTATCCATCGGTGGATGGAGCGACTCGTTAATCGCTTC
CATGCGCCGCAGTAACAATTGCTCAAGCAGATTTATCGCCAGCAGCTCCGAATAGCGCCCTTCCCCTTGC
CCGGCGTTAATGATTTGCCCAAACAGGTCGCTGAAATGCGGCTGGTGCGCTTCATCCGGGCGAAAGAACC
CCGTATTGGCAAATATTGACGGCCAGTTAAGCCATTCATGCCAGTAGGCGCGCGGACGAAAGTAAACCCA
CTGGTGATACCATTCGCGAGCCTCCGGATGACGACCGTAGTGATGAATCTCTCCTGGCGGGAACAGCAAA
ATATCACCCGGTCGGCAAACAAATTCTCGTCCCTGATTTTTCACCACCCCCTGACCGCGAATGGTGAGAT
TGAGAATATAACCTTTCATTCCCAGCGGTCGGTCGATAAAAAAATCGAGATAACCGTTGGCCTCAATCGG
CGTTAAACCCGCCACCAGATGGGCATTAAACGAGTATCCCGGCAGCAGGGGATCATTTTGCGCTTCAGCC
ATACTTTTCATACTCCCGCCATTCAGAG
Features (pLannotate 1.2.2; 14 found; start..end, strand, type, name):
      1..285     +  promoter       araBAD promoter: araBAD; promoter of the L-arabinose operon of E. coli; the araC regulatory gene is transcribed in the opposite direction (Guzman et al., 1995)
    331..351     +  CDS            capTEV™ (fragment): composite tag for in vivo biotinylation, TEV protease cleavage, and 6xHis tagging
    352..384     +  CDS            T7 tag (gene 10 leader): leader peptide from bacteriophage T7 gene 10 promotes efficient translation in E. coli
    388..411     +  CDS            Xpress™ tag: Xpress™ epitope tag, including an enterokinase recognition and cleavage site
    430..1140    +  CDS            Superfolder GFP: Superfolder GFP is a basic (constitutively fluorescent) green fluorescent protein published in 2005, derived from Aequorea victoria. It is reported to be a very rapidly-maturing weak dimer.
   1240..1355    +  ncRNA          5S rRNA: Accession: RF00001 - 5S ribosomal RNA
   1359..1445    +  terminator     rrnB T1 terminator: Escherichia coli rrnB; transcription terminator T1 from the E. coli rrnB gene
   1537..1564    +  terminator     rrnB T2 terminator: transcription terminator T2 from the E. coli rrnB gene
   1583..1674    +  promoter       AmpR promoter: bla
   1675..2535    +  CDS            AmpR: β-lactamase; bla; confers resistance to ampicillin, carbenicillin, and related antibiotics
   2706..3294    +  rep_origin     ori: high-copy-number ColE1/pMB1/pBR322/pUC origin of replication
   3480..3620    -  misc_feature   bom: basis of mobility region from pBR322
   3722..3762    -  CDS            rop (fragment): Rop protein, which maintains plasmids at low copy number; rop
   3887..4762    -  CDS            araC: ARAC_ECOLI - Experimental evidence at protein level: Swiss-Prot protein existence level 1. Transcription factor that regulates the expression of several genes involved in the transport and metabolism of L-arabinose (PubMed:4362626, PubMed:328165, PubMed:6251457, PubMed:2962192, PubMed:6319708, PubMed:2231717, PubMed:1447222). Functions both as a positive and a negative regulator (PubMed:328165, PubMed:6251457). In the presence of arabinose, activates the expression of the araBAD, araE, araFGH and araJ promoters (PubMed:4362626, PubMed:328165, PubMed:6251457, PubMed:2962192, PubMed:6319708, Pub
