[The description below was written by a language model from this plasmid's Addgene catalogue record and pLannotate feature annotations shown in this document.]
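Description:
pBAD/HisB (TIR23)-sfGFP is a 4,788 bp bacterial expression plasmid built on the commercial pBAD/HisB backbone and designed for titratable, arabinose-inducible production of superfolder GFP in E. coli. It replicates from a ColE1/pMB1-type origin, recorded as high copy. The pBR322-derived bom region is present, and only a fragment of rop remains. Selection is by ampicillin resistance, provided by β-lactamase expressed from its own promoter.

The expression cassette is driven by the araBAD promoter. The regulator gene araC is carried on the same plasmid and transcribed divergently. AraC represses the promoter in the absence of L-arabinose and activates it when the sugar is present, so expression can be tuned by inducer concentration. Downstream of the promoter, the open reading frame begins with the backbone-encoded N-terminal leader: a polyhistidine tag (picked up in the annotation as a short fragment of a composite His-containing tag), the T7 gene 10 leader peptide, and the Xpress epitope with its enterokinase cleavage site. These are fused to synthetic sfGFP, a rapidly maturing green fluorescent protein derived from Aequorea victoria GFP. Transcription is terminated by the rrnB T1 and T2 terminators, preceded by an rrnB-derived 5S rRNA segment.

"TIR23" in the name refers to a translation initiation region variant. The associated publication title indicates a standardized TIR used to amplify output from the araC/pBAD system, but the feature table does not annotate this element or describe its sequence changes. The sfGFP fusion serves as a fluorescent readout of expression level, which makes the plasmid useful for characterising or benchmarking arabinose-inducible expression.
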