Addgene plasmid #189676: pBAD/HisB (TIR23)-sfGFP
Purpose: titratable expression of sfGFP in bacteria
Depositing lab: Daniel Daley. Depositing organization: Stockholms Universitet. Publication: Signal amplification of araC pBAD using a standardized translation initiation region. Shilling PJ, Khananisho D, Cumming AJ, Soderstrom B, Daley DO. Synth Biol (Oxf). 2022 Jul 5;7(1):ysac009. doi: 10.1093/synbio/ysac009. eCollection 2022. PubMed 35903559.
Backbone
  Vector backbone: pBAD/HisB
  Backbone manufacturer: Thermo
  Total vector size (bp): 4788
  Vector type: Bacterial Expression
Growth in bacteria
  Bacterial resistance: Ampicillin, 100 μg/mL
  Growth temperature: 37°C
  Growth strain: DH5alpha
  Copy number: High Copy
Gene/Insert
  Gene/Insert name: sfGFP
  Species: Synthetic
  Promoter: pBAD
  Tag / fusion protein: His-T7-EK (N terminal on backbone)
  Cloning method: Ligation Independent Cloning
  Sequencing primers: 5′ atgccatagcatttttatcc; 3′ gatttaatctgtatcagg
Terms and licenses: Academic/Nonprofit Terms; Industry Terms: Not Available to Industry
How to cite: pBAD/HisB (TIR23)-sfGFP was a gift from Daniel Daley (Addgene plasmid # 189676 ; http://n2t.net/addgene:189676 ; RRID:Addgene_189676)
